>Addgene plasmid #107719 | pN3-SP4FL | depositor full sequence | sequence record 203160 | Full Sequence
TAGTTATTAATAGTAATCAATTACGGGGTCATTAGTTCATAGCCCATATATGGAGTTCCGCGTTACATAA
CTTACGGTAAATGGCCCGCCTGGCTGACCGCCCAACGACCCCCGCCCATTGACGTCAATAATGACGTATG
TTCCCATAGTAACGCCAATAGGGACTTTCCATTGACGTCAATGGGTGGAGTATTTACGGTAAACTGCCCA
CTTGGCAGTACATCAAGTGTATCATATGCCAAGTACGCCCCCTATTGACGTCAATGACGGTAAATGGCCC
GCCTGGCATTATGCCCAGTACATGACCTTATGGGACTTTCCTACTTGGCAGTACATCTACGTATTAGTCA
TCGCTATTACCATGGTGATGCGGTTTTGGCAGTACATCAATGGGCGTGGATAGCGGTTTGACTCACGGGG
ATTTCCAAGTCTCCACCCCATTGACGTCAATGGGAGTTTGTTTTGGCACCAAAATCAACGGGACTTTCCA
AAATGTCGTAACAACTCCGCCCCATTGACGCAAATGGGCGGTAGGCGTGTACGGTGGGAGGTCTATATAA
GCAGAGCTGGTTTAGTGAACCGTCAGATCCGCTAGCGCTACCGGACTCAGATCTCGAGCTCAAGCTTGAT
ATCGAATTCCTGCAGCCCGGGGGATCTGAATTCTCTCCGTCTGAGGGTTTGTCCTGTTAATGCGGGATGA
GCGATCAGAAGAAGGAGGAGGAGGAGGAGGCGGCAGCGGCAGCGGCGATGGCTACAGAAGGAGGGAAAAC
CTCTGAGCCAGAGAATAACAATAAAAAACCCAAAACCTCAGGCTCCCAGGACTCTCAGCCCTCTCCTCTG
GCTTTACTGGCAGCTACTTGCAGCAAAATAGGGACTCCTGGTGAAAATCAAGCAACTGGACAACAACAAA
TTATTATAGATCCAAGTCAAGGATTGGTGCAACTTCAAAATCAACCACAACAGCTAGAACTGGTAACAAC
GCAACTTGCTGGAAACGCTTGGCAACTTGTTGCCTCCACTCCTCCTGCTTCAAAAGAGAATAACGTTTCT
CAACCAGCCTCTAGTTCGTCTAGTTCTTCCAGCAGTAATAACGGGAGTGCATCTCCTACAAAAACTAAAT
CAGGTAATTCTTCCACCCCTGGTCAATTTCAAGTCATACAAGTACAAAATCCAAGTGGTAGTGTACAGTA
CCAAGTAATTCCACAACTTCAGACAGTGGAAGGTCAACAAATTCAAATCAATCCAACTAGTAGTTCATCT
CTACAGGATTTGCAGGGTCAAATTAAGCTCATTTCTGCAGGTAATAATCAAGCTATACTCACAGCTGCTA
ACAGGACAGCTTCTGGGAATATTCTTGCTCAAAACCTGGCAAATCAGACAGTTCCGGTCCAAATTAGACC
TGGTGTTTCAATACCACTGCAGTTACAGACTCTTCCTGGTACTCAGGCTCAAGTTGTAACAACCCTACCA
ATTAACATTGGAGGAGTGACTCTAGCTTTGCCAGTGATAAACAACGTGGCTGCCGGAGGAGGGACTGGGC
AGGTTGGCCAGCCTGCTGCTACTGCTGATAGTGGGACTTCCAATGGGAATCAATTAGTTTCCACACCCAC
CAACACCACTACTTCTGCCAGTACTATGCCAGAATCTCCCTCCTCCTCCACTACCTGCACAACCACTGCT
TCAACGTCTTTGACAAGCAGTGACACATTAGTGAGCTCAGCAGATACTGGCCAGTATGCAAGCACATCAG
CCAGTAGTTCTGAACGCACCATTGAAGAATCTCAAACACCTGCTGCTACTGAGTCTGAAGCCCAGAGCTC
CAGTCAGCTTCAGCCTAATGGAATGCAGAATGCACAGGATCAATCAAATTCTCTTCAGCAGGTGCAAATT
GTAGGCCAACCTATCTTACAGCAGATCCAGATCCAACAGCCTCAGCAACAGATCATTCAGGCTATTCCAC
CACAGTCGTTTCAACTCCAGTCAGGGCAGACGATTCAGACCATCCAGCAGCAGCCTTTACAGAATGTTCA
ACTTCAAGCAGTAAATCCGACTCAGGTGCTTATCAGGGCTCCAACTTTAACACCTTCAGGGCAAATCAGT
TGGCAAACTGTACAGGTTCAGAATATTCAGAGTCTTTCAAATTTGCAAGTTCAGAATGCTGGGTTATCCC
AACAATTAACCATCACCCCAGTGTCTTCAAGTGGTGGCACAACTCTTGCTCAGATTGCTCCTGTGGCTGT
TGCTGGTGCCCCAATAACTTTGAATACTGCCCAGCTTGCATCAGTGCCTAACCTTCAGACAGTGAGCGTT
GCCAACCTGGGTGCTGCAGGTGTTCAAGTGCAGGGAGTTCCCGTTACAATCACTAGTGTTGCAGGTCAGC
AGCAAGGACAAGATGGAGTAAAAGTCCAGCAAGCTACTATAGCTCCTGTAACTGTAGCAGTTGGAGGAAT
TGCTAATGCCACGATAGGTGCTGTTAGTCCTGACCAACTCACACAAGTGCATTTGCAGCAAGGCCAGCAG
ACTTCTGATCAAGAGGTACAACCTGGCAAGAGGCTTCGAAGAGTTGCCTGTTCCTGTCCTAATTGTAGGG
AAGGAGAAGGAAGAGGCAGTAATGAACCAGGAAAAAAGAAGCAGCATATCTGTCATATTGAAGGATGTGG
TAAAGTTTATGGCAAAACATCTCATTTACGAGCACATCTTCGCTGGCATACTGGAGAAAGACCTTTTATA
TGCAACTGGATGTTTTGTGGCAAAAGATTCACACGGAGTGATGAGCTCCAGAGACATAGAAGAACCCATA
CAGGTGAAAAGAGATTTGAATGCCCGGAATGTTCTAAAAGGTTTATGCGGAGTGATCATCTCTCCAAACA
TGTCAAAACGCACCAGAATAAAAAAGGTGGTGGGACAGCTCTTGCCATTGTTACCTCGGGAGAACTGGAC
TCATCTGTTACAGAGGTGCTTGGCTCCCCAAGAATTGTCACAGTTGCAGCCATTTCTCAAGATTCGAATC
CAGCAACTCCCAATGTTTCAACCAACATGGAAGAATTCTGAAAAGTTATTTATAACAGAGACCTCTAGTG
CTGCACTTGTTTACACACCTTTGAAAATCTGGAAATGGGCTGGTCAAGTGGATTACAGAGTAGGAAATTA
TGTTTTCATTCTTGGCTTCTTTAAGTATTCCAGGGTTTGGGGTCAACACGTGAAGTGTTGAATTTTAAAA
AATACAAAAAGCAAACTGATGTACTGGAAACAGAAAAGTATTTCCTCCATACTATAAGTTGTAGTTGTTT
GGAAATATATCACATAACCTTTATACAGAATCTTCCCATCTCTTAATATCATGTGTTAACATGTTTAAAA
AGACCTTAGTAGTTTGCAGGCTGGACCTTAATTGGACTTATTTTCTTTGAAAGTACTTTGTTATAAATTC
AGTCAGTAATAATTTACGTGTATTCTTTTTCTCTATAGCACAGAAAACAGATAGTTAACTGATGATAGGG
CCGGGCGGCCGCTCGAGCATGCATCTAGAGGGCCCGGGATCGGCCGCGACTCTAGATCATAATCAGCCAT
ACCACATTTGTAGAGGTTTTACTTGCTTTAAAAAACCTCCCACACCTCCCCCTGAACCTGAAACATAAAA
TGAATGCAATTGTTGTTGTTAACTTGTTTATTGCAGCTTATAATGGTTACAAATAAAGCAATAGCATCAC
AAATTTCACAAATAAAGCATTTTTTTCACTGCATTCTAGTTGTGGTTTGTCCAAACTCATCAATGTATCT
TAAGGCGTAAATTGTAAGCGTTAATATTTTGTTAAAATTCGCGTTAAATTTTTGTTAAATCAGCTCATTT
TTTAACCAATAGGCCGAAATCGGCAAAATCCCTTATAAATCAAAAGAATAGACCGAGATAGGGT
[37 nt withheld, positions 3915-3951]
AAAGAACGTGGACTCCAACGTCAAAGG
[49 nt withheld, positions 3979-4027]
T
[91 nt withheld, positions 4029-4119]
G
[124 nt withheld, positions 4121-4244]
CAGGTGGCACTTTTCGGGGAAATGTGCGCGGAACCCCTATTTGTTTATTTTTCTAAATACATTCAAATAT
GTATCCGCTCATGAGACAATAACCCTGATAAATGCTTCAATAATATTGAAAAAGGAAGAGTCCTGAGGCG
GAAAGAACCAGCTGTGGAATGTGTGTCAGTTAGGGTGTGGAAAGTCCCCAGGCTCCCCAGCAGGCAGAAG
TATGCAAAGCATGCATCTCAATTAGTCAGCAACCAGGTGTGGAAAGTCCCCAGGCTCCCCAGCAGGCAGA
AGTATGCAAAGCATGCATCTCAATTAGTCAGCAACCATAGTCCCGCCCCTAACTCCGCCCATCCCGCCCC
TAACTCCGCCCAGTTCCGCCCATTCTCCGCCCCATGGCTGACTAATTTTTTTTATTTATGCAGAGGCCGA
GGCCGCCTCGGCCTCTGAGCTATTCCAGAAGTAGTGAGGAGGCTTTTTTGGAGGCCTAGGCTTTTGCAAA
GATCGATCAAGAGACAGGATGAGGATCGTTTCGCATGATTGAACAAGATGGATTGCACGCAGGTTCTCCG
GCCGCTTGGGTGGAGAGGCTATTCGGCTATGACTGGGCACAACAGACAATCGGCTGCTCTGATGCCGCCG
TGTTCCGGCTGTCAGCGCAGGGGCGCCCGGTTCTTTTTGTCAAGACCGACCTGTCCGGTGCCCTGAATGA
ACTGCAAGACGAGGCAGCGCGGCTATCGTGGCTGGCCACGACGGGCGTTCCTTGCGCAGCTGTGCTCGAC
GTTGTCACTGAAGCGGGAAGGGACTGGCTGCTATTGGGCGAAGTGCCGGGGCAGGATCTCCTGTCATCTC
ACCTTGCTCCTGCCGAGAAAGTATCCATCATGGCTGATGCAATGCGGCGGCTGCATACGCTTGATCCGGC
TACCTGCCCATTCGACCACCAAGCGAAACATCGCATCGAGCGAGCACGTACTCGGATGGAAGCCGGTCTT
GTCGATCAGGATGATCTGGACGAAGAGCATCAGGGGCTCGCGCCAGCCGAACTGTTCGCCAGGCTCAAGG
CGAGCATGCCCGACGGCGAGGATCTCGTCGTGACCCATGGCGATGCCTGCTTGCCGAATATCATGGTGGA
AAATGGCCGCTTTTCTGGATTCATCGACTGTGGCCGGCTGGGTGTGGCGGACCGCTATCAGGACATAGCG
TTGGCTACCCGTGATATTGCTGAAGAGCTTGGCGGCGAATGGGCTGACCGCTTCCTCGTGCTTTACGGTA
TCGCCGCTCCCGATTCGCAGCGCATCGCCTTCTATCGCCTTCTTGACGAGTTCTTCTGAGCGGGACTCTG
GGGTTCGAAATGACCGACCAAGCGACGCCCAACCTGCCATCACGAGATTTCGATTCCACCGCCGCCTTCT
ATGAAAGGTTGGGCTTCGGAATCGTTTTCCGGGACGCCGGCTGGATGATCCTCCAGCGCGGGGATCTCAT
GCTGGAGTTCTTCGCCCACCCTAGGGGGAGGCTAACTGAAACACGGAAGGAGACAATACCGGAAGGAACC
CGCGCTATGACGGCAATAAAAAGACAGAATAAAACGCACGGTGTTGGGTCGTTTGTTCATAAACGCGGGG
TTCGGTCCCAGGGCTGGCACTCTGTCGATACCCCACCGAGACCCCATTGGGGCCAATACGCCCGCGTTTC
TTCCTTTTCCCCACCCCACCCCCCAAGTTCGGGTGAAGGCCCAGGGCTCGCAGCCAACGTCGGGGCGGCA
GGCCCTGCCATAGCCTCAGGTTACTCATATATACTTTAGATTGATTTAAAACTTCATTTTTAATTTAAAA
GGATCTAGGTGAAGATCCTTTTTGATAATCTCATGACCAAAATCCCTTAACGTGAGTTTTCGTTCCACTG
AGCGTCAGACCCCGTAGAAAAGATCAAAGGATCTTCTTGAGATCCTTTTTTTCTGCGCGTAATCTGCTGC
TTGCAAACAAAAAAACCACCGCTACCAGCGGTGGTTTGTTTGCCGGATCAAGAGCTACCAACTCTTTTTC
CGAAGGTAACTGGCTTCAGCAGAGCGCAGATACCAAATACTGTCCTTCTAGTGTAGCCGTAGTTAGGCCA
CCACTTCAAGAACTCTGTAGCACCGCCTACATACCTCGCTCTGCTAATCCTGTTACCAGTGGCTGCTGCC
AGTGGCGATAAGTCGTGTCTTACCGGGTTGGACTCAAGACGATAGTTACCGGATAAGGCGCAGCGGTCGG
GCTGAACGGGGGGTTCGTGCACACAGCCCAGCTTGGAGCGAACGACCTACACCGAACTGAGATACCTACA
GCGTGAGCTATGAGAAAGCGCCACGCTTCCCGAAGGGAGAAAGGCGGACAGGTATCCGGTAAGCGGCAGG
GTCGGAACAGGAGAGCGCACGAGGGAGCTTCCAGGGGGAAACGCCTGGTATCTTTATAGTCCTGTCGGGT
TTCGCCACCTCTGACTTGAGCGTCGATTTTTGTGATGCTCGTCAGGGGGGCGGAGCCTATGGAAAAACGC
CAGCAACGCGGCCTTTTTACGGTTCCTGGCCTTTTGCTGGCCTTTTGCTCACATGTTCTTTCCTGCGTTA
TCCCCTGATTCTGTGGATAACCGTATTACCGCCATGCAT
Features (pLannotate 1.2.2; 14 found; start..end, strand, type, name):
     61..364     +  enhancer       CMV enhancer: human cytomegalovirus immediate early enhancer
    365..568     +  promoter       CMV promoter: human cytomegalovirus (CMV) immediate early promoter
    591..627     +  misc_feature   MCS (fragment): multiple cloning site
    697..3048    +  CDS            SP4: SP4_HUMAN - Experimental evidence at protein level: Swiss-Prot protein existence level 1. Binds to GT and GC boxes promoters elements. Probable transcriptional activator. From Homo sapiens (Human).
   3555..3638    +  CDS            large T antigen (fragment): large T antigen from SV40 (simian virus 40)
   3661..3782    +  polyA_signal   SV40 poly(A) signal: SV40 polyadenylation signal
   3816..4244    -  rep_origin     f1 ori (sequence partly withheld): f1 bacteriophage origin of replication; arrow indicates direction of (+) strand synthesis
   4271..4375    +  promoter       AmpR promoter: bla
   4377..4734    +  promoter       SV40 promoter: SV40 enhancer and early promoter
   4769..5563    +  CDS            NeoR/KanR: aminoglycoside phosphotransferase from Tn5; aph(3')-II (or nptII); confers resistance to neomycin, kanamycin, and G418 (Geneticin®)
   5584..5736    +  CDS            ble (fragment): BLE_KLEPN - Experimental evidence at protein level: Swiss-Prot protein existence level 1. Binding protein with a strong affinity to the bleomycin family of antibiotics. Binds to CL990; an antimitotic-antibiotic compound. From Klebsiella pneumoniae.
   5795..5842    +  polyA_signal   HSV TK poly(A) signal: herpes simplex virus thymidine kinase polyadenylation signal (Cole and Stacy, 1985)
   5933..5949    -  polyA_signal   bGH poly(A) signal (fragment): bovine growth hormone polyadenylation signal
   6171..6759    +  rep_origin     ori: high-copy-number ColE1/pMB1/pBR322/pUC origin of replication
