>Addgene plasmid #107719 | pN3-SP4FL | addgene full sequence | sequence record 207621 | Addgene NGS Result
TAGTTATTAATAGTAATCAATTACGGGGTCATTAGTTCATAGCCCATATATGGAGTTCCGCGTTACATAA
CTTACGGTAAATGGCCCGCCTGGCTGACCGCCCAACGACCCCCGCCCATTGACGTCAATAATGACGTATG
TTCCCATAGTAACGCCAATAGGGACTTTCCATTGACGTCAATGGGTGGAGTATTTACGGTAAACTGCCCA
CTTGGCAGTACATCAAGTGTATCATATGCCAAGTACGCCCCCTATTGACGTCAATGACGGTAAATGGCCC
GCCTGGCATTATGCCCAGTACATGACCTTATGGGACTTTCCTACTTGGCAGTACATCTACGTATTAGTCA
TCGCTATTACCATGGTGATGCGGTTTTGGCAGTACATCAATGGGCGTGGATAGCGGTTTGACTCACGGGG
ATTTCCAAGTCTCCACCCCATTGACGTCAATGGGAGTTTGTTTTGGCACCAAAATCAACGGGACTTTCCA
AAATGTCGTAACAACTCCGCCCCATTGACGCAAATGGGCGGTAGGCGTGTACGGTGGGAGGTCTATATAA
GCAGAGCTGGTTTAGTGAACCGTCAGATCCGCTAGCGCTACCGGACTCAGATCTCGAGCTCAAGCTTGAT
ATCGAATTCCTGCAGCCCGGGGGATCTGAATTCTCTCCGTCTGAGGGTTTGTCCTGTTAATGCGGGATGA
GCGATCAGAAGAAGGAGGAGGAGGAGGAGGCGGCAGCGGCAGCGGCGATGGCTACAGAAGGAGGGAAAAC
CTCTGAGCCAGAGAATAACAATAAAAAACCCAAAACCTCAGGCTCCCAGGACTCTCAGCCCTCTCCTCTG
GCTTTACTGGCAGCTACTTGCAGCAAAATAGGGACTCCTGGTGAAAATCAAGCAACTGGACAACAACAAA
TTATTATAGATCCAAGTCAAGGATTGGTGCAACTTCAAAATCAACCACAACAGCTAGAACTGGTAACAAC
GCAACTTGCTGGAAACGCTTGGCAACTTGTTGCCTCCACTCCTCCTGCTTCAAAAGAGAATAACGTTTCT
CAACCAGCCTCTAGTTCGTCTAGTTCTTCCAGCAGTAATAACGGGAGTGCATCTCCTACAAAAACTAAAT
CAGGTAATTCTTCCACCCCTGGTCAATTTCAAGTCATACAAGTACAAAATCCAAGTGGTAGTGTACAGTA
CCAAGTAATTCCACAACTTCAGACAGTGGAAGGTCAACAAATTCAAATCAATCCAACTAGTAGTTCATCT
CTACAGGATTTGCAGGGTCAAATTAAGCTCATTTCTGCAGGTAATAATCAAGCTATACTCACAGCTGCTA
ACAGGACAGCTTCTGGGAATATTCTTGCTCAAAACCTGGCAAATCAGACAGTTCCGGTCCAAATTAGACC
TGGTGTTTCAATACCACTGCAGTTACAGACTCTTCCTGGTACTCAGGCTCAAGTTGTAACAACCCTACCA
ATTAACATTGGAGGAGTGACTCTAGCTTTGCCAGTGATAAACAACGTGGCTGCCGGAGGAGGGACTGGGC
AGGTTGGCCAGCCTGCTGCTACTGCTGATAGTGGGACTTCCAATGGGAATCAATTAGTTTCCACACCCAC
CAACACCACTACTTCTGCCAGTACTATGCCAGAATCTCCCTCCTCCTCCACTACCTGCACAACCACTGCT
TCAACGTCTTTGACAAGCAGTGACACATTAGTGAGCTCAGCAGATACTGGCCAGTATGCAAGCACATCAG
CCAGTAGTTCTGAACGCACCATTGAAGAATCTCAAACACCTGCTGCTACTGAGTCTGAAGCCCAGAGCTC
CAGTCAGCTTCAGCCTAATGGAATGCAGAATGCACAGGATCAATCAAATTCTCTTCAGCAGGTGCAAATT
GTAGGCCAACCTATCTTACAGCAGATCCAGATCCAACAGCCTCAGCAACAGATCATTCAGGCTATTCCAC
CACAGTCGTTTCAACTCCAGTCAGGGCAGACGATTCAGACCATCCAGCAGCAGCCTTTACAGAATGTTCA
ACTTCAAGCAGTAAATCCGACTCAGGTGCTTATCAGGGCTCCAACTTTAACACCTTCAGGGCAAATCAGT
TGGCAAACTGTACAGGTTCAGAATATTCAGAGTCTTTCAAATTTGCAAGTTCAGAATGCTGGGTTATCCC
AACAATTAACCATCACCCCAGTGTCTTCAAGTGGTGGCACAACTCTTGCTCAGATTGCTCCTGTGGCTGT
TGCTGGTGCCCCAATAACTTTGAATACTGCCCAGCTTGCATCAGTGCCTAACCTTCAGACAGTGAGCGTT
GCCAACCTGGGTGCTGCAGGTGTTCAAGTGCAGGGAGTTCCCGTTACAATCACTAGTGTTGCAGGTCAGC
AGCAAGGACAAGATGGAGTAAAAGTCCAGCAAGCTACTATAGCTCCTGTAACTGTAGCAGTTGGAGGAAT
TGCTAATGCCACGATAGGTGCTGTTAGTCCTGACCAACTCACACAAGTGCATTTGCAGCAAGGCCAGCAG
ACTTCTGATCAAGAGGTACAACCTGGCAAGAGGCTTCGAAGAGTTGCCTGTTCCTGTCCTAATTGTAGGG
AAGGAGAAGGAAGAGGCAGTAATGAACCAGGAAAAAAGAAGCAGCATATCTGTCATATTGAAGGATGTGG
TAAAGTTTATGGCAAAACATCTCATTTACGAGCACATCTTCGCTGGCATACTGGAGAAAGACCTTTTATA
TGCAACTGGATGTTTTGTGGCAAAAGATTCACACGGAGTGATGAGCTCCAGAGACATAGAAGAACCCATA
CAGGTGAAAAGAGATTTGAATGCCCGGAATGTTCTAAAAGGTTTATGCGGAGTGATCATCTCTCCAAACA
TGTCAAAACGCACCAGAATAAAAAAGGTGGTGGGACAGCTCTTGCCATTGTTACCTCGGGAGAACTGGAC
TCATCTGTTACAGAGGTGCTTGGCTCCCCAAGAATTGTCACAGTTGCAGCCATTTCTCAAGATTCGAATC
CAGCAACTCCCAATGTTTCAACCAACATGGAAGAATTCTGAAAAGTTATTTATAACAGAGACCTCTAGTG
CTGCACTTGTTTACACACCTTTGAAAATCTGGAAATGGGCTGGTCAAGTGGATTACAGAGTAGGAAATTA
TGTTTTCATTCTTGGCTTCTTTAAGTATTCCAGGGTTTGGGGTCAACACGTGAAGTGTTGAATTTTAAAA
AATACAAAAAGCAAACTGATGTACTGGAAACAGAAAAGTATTTCCTCCATACTATAAGTTGTAGTTGTTT
GGAAATATATCACATAACCTTTATACAGAATCTTCCCATCTCTTAATATCATGTGTTAACATGTTTAAAA
AGACCTTAGTAGTTTGCAGGCTGGACCTTAATTGGACTTATTTTCTTTGAAAGTACTTTGTTATAAATTC
AGTCAGTAATAATTTACGTGTATTCTTTTTCTCTATAGCACAGAAAACAGATAGTTAACTGATGATAGGG
CCGGGCGGCCGCTCGAGCATGCATCTAGAGGGCCCGGGATCGGCCGCGACTCTAGATCATAATCAGCCAT
ACCACATTTGTAGAGGTTTTACTTGCTTTAAAAAACCTCCCACACCTCCCCCTGAACCTGAAACATAAAA
TGAATGCAATTGTTGTTGTTAACTTGTTTATTGCAGCTTATAATGGTTACAAATAAAGCAATAGCATCAC
AAATTTCACAAATAAAGCATTTTTTTCACTGCATTCTAGTTGTGGTTTGTCCAAACTCATCAATGTATCT
TAAGGCGTAAATTGTAAGCGTTAATATTTTGTTAAAATTCGCGTTAAATTTTTGTTAAATCAGCTCATTT
TTTAACCAATAGGCCGAAATCGGCAAAATCCCTTATAAATCAAAAGAATAGACCGAGATAGGGT
[37 nt withheld, positions 3915-3951]
AAAGAACGTGGACTCCAACGTCAAAGG
[49 nt withheld, positions 3979-4027]
T
[91 nt withheld, positions 4029-4119]
G
[124 nt withheld, positions 4121-4244]
CAGGTGGCACTTTTCGGGGAAATGTGCGCGGAACCCCTATTTGTTTATTTTTCTAAATACATTCAAATAT
GTATCCGCTCATGAGACAATAACCCTGATAAATGCTTCAATAATATTGAAAAAGGAAGAGTCCTGAGGCG
GAAAGAACCAGCTGTGGAATGTGTGTCAGTTAGGGTGTGGAAAGTCCCCAGGCTCCCCAGCAGGCAGAAG
TATGCAAAGCATGCATCTCAATTAGTCAGCAACCAKRKKYSSAAAGTCCCCAGGCTCCCCAGCAGGCAGA
AGTATGCAAAGCATGCATCTCAATTAGTCAGCAACCATAGTCCCGCCCCTAACTCCGCCCATCCCGCCCC
TAACTCCGCCCAGTTCCGCCCATTCTCCGCCCCATGGCTGACTAATTTTTTTTATTTATGCAGAGGCCGA
GGCCGCCTCGGCCTCTGAGCTATTCCAGAAGTAGTGAGGAGGCTTTTTTGGAGGCCTAGGCTTTTGCAAA
GATCGATCAAGAGACAGGATGAGGATCGTTTCGCATGATTGAACAAGATGGATTGCACGCAGGTTCTCCG
GCCGCTTGGGTGGAGAGGCTATTCGGCTATGACTGGGCACAACAGACAATCGGCTGCTCTGATGCCGCCG
TGTTCCGGCTGTCAGCGCAGGGGCGCCCGGTTCTTTTTGTCAAGACCGACCTGTCCGGTGCCCTGAATGA
ACTGCAAGACGAGGCAGCGCGGCTATCGTGGCTGGCCACGACGGGCGTTCCTTGCGCAGCTGTGCTCGAC
GTTGTCACTGAAGCGGGAAGGGACTGGCTGCTATTGGGCGAAGTGCCGGGGCAGGATCTCCTGTCATCTC
ACCTTGCTCCTGCCGAGAAAGTATCCATCATGGCTGATGCAATGCGGCGGCTGCATACGCTTGATCCGGC
TACCTGCCCATTCGACCACCAAGCGAAACATCGCATCGAGCGAGCACGTACTCGGATGGAAGCCGGTCTT
GTCGATCAGGATGATCTGGACGAAGAGCATCAGGGGCTCGCGCCAGCCGAACTGTTCGCCAGGCTCAAGG
CGAGCATGCCCGACGGCGAGGATCTCGTCGTGACCCATGGCGATGCCTGCTTGCCGAATATCATGGTGGA
AAATGGCCGCTTTTCTGGATTCATCGACTGTGGCCGGCTGGGTGTGGCGGACCGCTATCAGGACATAGCG
TTGGCTACCCGTGATATTGCTGAAGAGCTTGGCGGCGAATGGGCTGACCGCTTCCTCGTGCTTTACGGTA
TCGCCGCTCCCGATTCGCAGCGCATCGCCTTCTATCGCCTTCTTGACGAGTTCTTCTGAGCGGGACTCTG
GGGTTCGAAATGACCGACCAAGCGACGCCCAACCTGCCATCACGAGATTTCGATTCCACCGCCGCCTTCT
ATGAAAGGTTGGGCTTCGGAATCGTTTTCCGGGACGCCGGCTGGATGATCCTCCAGCGCGGGGATCTCAT
GCTGGAGTTCTTCGCCCACCCTAGGGGGAGGCTAACTGAAACACGGAAGGAGACAATACCGGAAGGAACC
CGCGCTATGACGGCAATAAAAAGACAGAATAAAACGCACGGTGTTGGGTCGTTTGTTCATAAACGCGGGG
TTCGGTCCCAGGGCTGGCACTCTGTCGATACCCCACCGAGACCCCATTGGGGCCAATACGCCCGCGTTTC
TTCCTTTTCCCCACCCCACCCCCCAAGTTCGGGTGAAGGCCCAGGGCTCGCAGCCAACGTCGGGGCGGCA
GGCCCTGCCATAGCCTCAGGTTACTCATATATACTTTAGATTGATTTAAAACTTCATTTTTAATTTAAAA
GGATCTAGGTGAAGATCCTTTTTGATAATCTCATGACCAAAATCCCTTAACGTGAGTTTTCGTTCCACTG
AGCGTCAGACCCCGTAGAAAAGATCAAAGGATCTTCTTGAGATCCTTTTTTTCTGCGCGTAATCTGCTGC
TTGCAAACAAAAAAACCACCGCTACCAGCGGTGGTTTGTTTGCCGGATCAAGAGCTACCAACTCTTTTTC
CGAAGGTAACTGGCTTCAGCAGAGCGCAGATACCAAATACTGTTCTTCTAGTGTAGCCGTAGTTAGGCCA
CCACTTCAAGAACTCTGTAGCACCGCCTACATACCTCGCTCTGCTAATCCTGTTACCAGTGGCTGCTGCC
AGTGGCGATAAGTCGTGTCTTACCGGGTTGGACTCAAGACGATAGTTACCGGATAAGGCGCAGCGGTCGG
GCTGAACGGGGGGTTCGTGCACACAGCCCAGCTTGGAGCGAACGACCTACACCGAACTGAGATACCTACA
GCGTGAGCTATGAGAAAGCGCCACGCTTCCCGAAGGGAGAAAGGCGGACAGGTATCCGGTAAGCGGCAGG
GTCGGAACAGGAGAGCGCACGAGGGAGCTTCCAGGGGGAAACGCCTGGTATCTTTATAGTCCTGTCGGGT
TTCGCCACCTCTGACTTGAGCGTCGATTTTTGTGATGCTCGTCAGGGGGGCGGAGCCTATGGAAAAACGC
CAGCAACGCGGCCTTTTTACGGTTCCTGGCCTTTTGCTGGCCTTTTGCTCACATGTTCTTTCCTGCGTTA
TCCCCTGATTCTGTGGATAACCGTATTACCGCCATGCAT
Features (pLannotate 1.2.2; 15 found; start..end, strand, type, name):
     61..364     +  enhancer       CMV enhancer: human cytomegalovirus immediate early enhancer
    365..568     +  promoter       CMV promoter: human cytomegalovirus (CMV) immediate early promoter
    591..627     +  misc_feature   MCS (fragment): multiple cloning site
    697..3048    +  CDS            SP4: SP4_HUMAN - Experimental evidence at protein level: Swiss-Prot protein existence level 1. Binds to GT and GC boxes promoters elements. Probable transcriptional activator. From Homo sapiens (Human).
   3555..3638    +  CDS            large T antigen (fragment): large T antigen from SV40 (simian virus 40)
   3661..3782    +  polyA_signal   SV40 poly(A) signal: SV40 polyadenylation signal
   3816..4244    -  rep_origin     f1 ori (sequence partly withheld): f1 bacteriophage origin of replication; arrow indicates direction of (+) strand synthesis
   4271..4375    +  promoter       AmpR promoter: bla
   4418..4489    +  promoter       SV40 promoter (fragment): SV40 enhancer and early promoter
   4516..4726    +  promoter       SV40 promoter: SV40 early promoter
   4769..5563    +  CDS            NeoR/KanR: aminoglycoside phosphotransferase from Tn5; aph(3')-II (or nptII); confers resistance to neomycin, kanamycin, and G418 (Geneticin®)
   5584..5736    +  CDS            ble (fragment): BLE_KLEPN - Experimental evidence at protein level: Swiss-Prot protein existence level 1. Binding protein with a strong affinity to the bleomycin family of antibiotics. Binds to CL990; an antimitotic-antibiotic compound. From Klebsiella pneumoniae.
   5795..5842    +  polyA_signal   HSV TK poly(A) signal: herpes simplex virus thymidine kinase polyadenylation signal (Cole and Stacy, 1985)
   5933..5949    -  polyA_signal   bGH poly(A) signal (fragment): bovine growth hormone polyadenylation signal
   6171..6759    +  rep_origin     ori: high-copy-number ColE1/pMB1/pBR322/pUC origin of replication
