[The description below was written by a language model from this plasmid's Addgene catalogue record and pLannotate feature annotations shown in this document.]
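Description:
pN3-SP4FL is a mammalian expression plasmid built on the pN3 backbone and designed to produce full-length human Sp4, a member of the Sp family of zinc-finger transcription factors that bind GC- and GT-box promoter elements. The roughly 6.9 kb plasmid is maintained in E. coli at high copy through a ColE1/pUC-type origin and selected with kanamycin. It also carries an f1 phage origin, a standard element that allows single-stranded DNA production. Resistance comes from a Tn5-derived NeoR/KanR (aminoglycoside phosphotransferase) gene placed behind tandem promoters. The bacterial bla promoter drives it for kanamycin selection in bacteria, and the SV40 enhancer/early promoter drives it in mammalian cells, where it confers G418 resistance, with an HSV TK polyadenylation signal terminating the unit. Short annotated fragments of ble, bGH poly(A) and SV40 large T antigen appear to be backbone remnants rather than functional parts.

The payload is an insert of about 2.9 kb containing the SP4 open reading frame, positioned just downstream of a residual multiple cloning site and transcribed from the human cytomegalovirus immediate-early enhancer and promoter, with the SV40 poly(A) signal providing 3′ end processing. No epitope tag or reporter is annotated, and the restriction sites used for cloning are not recorded. The depositor's sequence and the repository's sequencing result are the same length and give essentially the same feature map, differing only in how the SV40 promoter region is annotated. The plasmid belongs to a matched set with Sp1 and Sp3 full-length expression constructs and an empty pN3 control, which would allow comparison of Sp family members in transfected mammalian cells.
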