Addgene plasmid #107719: pN3-SP4FL
Purpose: Expression plasmid for full-length human Sp4
Depositing lab: Guntram Suske. Depositing organization: Philipps-Universitaet Marburg.
Backbone
  Vector backbone: pN3
  Backbone manufacturer: Guntram Suske (Addgene plasmid # 24544)
  Backbone size w/o insert (bp): 3996
  Vector type: Mammalian Expression
Growth in bacteria
  Bacterial resistance: Kanamycin, 50 μg/mL
  Growth temperature: 37°C
  Growth strain: DH5alpha
  Copy number: High Copy
Gene/Insert
  Gene/Insert name: Sp4 (alt name: Sp4 transcription factor)
  Species: H. sapiens (human)
  Insert size (bp): 2908
  Entrez Gene: SP4 (a.k.a. HF1B, SPR-1)
  Promoter: CMV
  Cloning method: Restriction Enzyme; 5′ cloning site unknown (unknown if destroyed); 3′ cloning site unknown (unknown if destroyed)
  Sequencing primers: 5′ CMV-for (CGCAAATGGGCGGTAGGCGTG); 3′ SV40-pA-rev (CCTCACAAATGTGGTATGG)
Terms and licenses: Academic/Nonprofit Terms; Industry Terms: Not Available to Industry
Depositor comments: The plasmid is related to the Addgene plasmids pN3-Sp1FL (#24543), pN3-Sp3FL (#24541) and pN3-Control (#24544)
How to cite: pN3-SP4FL was a gift from Guntram Suske (Addgene plasmid # 107719 ; http://n2t.net/addgene:107719 ; RRID:Addgene_107719)
